Addgene plasmid #129862: pRDAX-359 C-Tag Venus173/155[2] L32 {Esp3I(2x)} mCherry
Purpose: PPI (BiFC/TriFC) assay vector
Depositing lab: Gary Lewin. Depositing organization: Max-Delbrueck-Centrum fuer Molekulare Medizin (MDC).
Backbone
  Vector backbone: custom built
  Vector type: Mammalian Expression
Growth in bacteria
  Bacterial resistance: Ampicillin, 100 μg/mL
  Growth temperature: 37°C
  Growth strain: DH5alpha
  Copy number: High Copy
Gene/Insert
  Gene/Insert name: Venus
  Species: M. musculus (mouse)
  Cloning method: Restriction Enzyme; 5′ cloning site unknown (unknown if destroyed); 3′ cloning site unknown (unknown if destroyed)
Terms and licenses: Academic/Nonprofit Terms; Industry Terms: Not Available to Industry
How to cite: pRDAX-359 C-Tag Venus173/155[2] L32 {Esp3I(2x)} mCherry was a gift from Gary Lewin (Addgene plasmid # 129862 ; http://n2t.net/addgene:129862 ; RRID:Addgene_129862)
