[The description below was written by a language model from this plasmid's Addgene catalogue record and pLannotate feature annotations shown in this document.]
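Description:
pRDAX-359 C-Tag Venus173/155[2] L32 {Esp3I(2x)} mCherry is a custom-built mammalian expression plasmid of about 6.2 kb, designed as an acceptor vector for protein–protein interaction assays based on bimolecular or trimolecular fluorescence complementation (BiFC/TriFC). It is maintained in E. coli through a high-copy ColE1/pUC-type origin and selected with ampicillin via the β-lactamase gene and its native promoter.

The expression cassette is driven by the human CMV immediate-early enhancer and promoter, followed by a chimeric β-globin/immunoglobulin intron that promotes efficient processing of the transcript. Downstream lies a short, roughly 255 bp fragment of the yellow fluorescent protein mVenus. The plasmid name indicates a split-Venus piece defined by breakpoints at residues 173/155, intended as a C-terminal tag joined through a linker (L32), with a pair of Esp3I type IIS sites presumably serving as the entry point for a gene of interest. The linker and Esp3I sites are not annotated in the feature table, and the catalogue lists the cloning sites as unknown, so this reading rests on the name alone. The catalogue gives mouse as the insert species, although Venus derives from Aequorea victoria GFP.

An EMCV IRES follows the Venus fragment and directs translation of full-length mCherry from the same transcript, giving a red signal that marks transfected cells and can serve as a reference for expression level independently of complementation. A second chimeric intron, a WPRE and the bovine growth hormone polyadenylation signal complete the unit. Further downstream are a T3 promoter, a β-globin coding remnant and a rabbit β-globin poly(A) signal. Yellow fluorescence is expected only when a fusion made in this vector is brought together with partners carrying complementary Venus fragments.
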