Features (pLannotate 1.2.2; 16 found; start..end, strand, type, name):
    155..532     +  enhancer       CMV enhancer: human cytomegalovirus immediate early enhancer
    534..733     +  promoter       CMV promoter: human cytomegalovirus (CMV) immediate early promoter
    872..1004    +  intron         chimeric intron: chimera between introns from human β-globin and immunoglobulin heavy chain genes
   1143..1397    +  CDS            mVenus (fragment): mVenus is a basic (constitutively fluorescent) yellow fluorescent protein published in 2006, derived from Aequorea victoria. It is reported to be a rapidly-maturing monomer with moderate acid sensitivity.
   1414..2000    +  misc_feature   IRES2: internal ribosome entry site (IRES) of the encephalomyocarditis virus (EMCV)
   2001..2708    +  CDS            mCherry: mCherry is a basic (constitutively fluorescent) red fluorescent protein published in 2004, derived from Discosoma sp.. It is reported to be a very rapidly-maturing monomer with low acid sensitivity.
   2757..2889    +  intron         chimeric intron: chimera between introns from human β-globin and immunoglobulin heavy chain genes
   2898..3486    +  misc_feature   WPRE: woodchuck hepatitis virus posttranscriptional regulatory element
   3490..3506    +  misc_feature   MCS (fragment): pUC18/19 multiple cloning site
   3519..3630    +  polyA_signal   bGH poly(A) signal: bovine growth hormone polyadenylation signal
   3726..3744    -  promoter       T3 promoter: promoter for bacteriophage T3 RNA polymerase
   3803..3877    +  CDS            HBB (fragment): HBB_PONPY - Experimental evidence at transcript level: Swiss-Prot protein existence level 2. Involved in oxygen transport from the lung to the various peripheral tissues. From Pongo pygmaeus (Bornean orangutan).
   3948..4003    +  polyA_signal   β-globin poly(A) signal: rabbit β-globin polyadenylation signal (Gil and Proudfoot, 1987)
   4382..4970    -  rep_origin     ori: high-copy-number ColE1/pMB1/pBR322/pUC origin of replication
   5141..6001    -  CDS            AmpR: β-lactamase; bla; confers resistance to ampicillin, carbenicillin, and related antibiotics
   6002..6106    -  promoter       AmpR promoter: bla
>Addgene plasmid #129862 | pRDAX-359 C-Tag Venus173/155[2] L32 {Esp3I(2x)} mCherry | addgene full sequence | sequence record 265037 | Addgene NGS Result
GCCTGCCTCCAGGCCTCAATATTGGCCATTAGCCATATTATTCATTGGTTATATAGCATAAATCAATATT
GGCTATTGGCCATTGCATACGTTGTATCTATATCATAATATGTACATTTATATTGGCTCATGTCCAATAT
GACCGCCATGTTGGCATTGATTATTGACTAGTTATTAATAGTAATCAATTACGGGGTCATTAGTTCATAG
CCCATATATGGAGTTCCGCGTTACATAACTTACGGTAAATGGCCCGCCTGGCTGACCGCCCAACGACCCC
CGCCCATTGACGTCAATAATGACGTATGTTCCCATAGTAACGCCAATAGGGACTTTCCATTGACGTCAAT
GGGTGGAGTATTTACGGTAAACTGCCCACTTGGCAGTACATCAAGTGTATCATATGCCAAGTCCGCCCCC
TATTGACGTCAATGACGGTAAATGGCCCGCCTGGCATTATGCCCAGTACATGACCTTACGGGACTTTCCT
ACTTGGCAGTACATCTACGTATTAGTCATCGCTATTACCATGGTGATGCGGTTTTGGCAGTACACCAATG
GGCGTGGATAGCGGTTTGACTCACGGGGATTTCCAAGTCTCCACCCCATTGACGTCAATGGGAGTTTGTT
TTGGCACCAAAATCAACGGGACTTTCCAAAATGTCGTAATAACCCCGCCCCGTTGACGCAAATGGGCGGT
AGGCGTGTACGGTGGGAGGTCTATATAAGCAGAGCTCGTTTAGTGAACCGTCAGATCACTAGAAGCTTTA
TTGCGGTAGTTTATCACAGTTAAATTGCTAACGCAGTCAGTGCTTCTGACACAACAGTCTCGAACTTAAG
CTGCAGAAGTTGGTCGTGAGGCACTGGGCAGGTAAGTATCAAGGTTACAAGACAGGTTTAAGGAGACCAA
TAGAAACTGGGCTTGTCGAGACAGAGAAGACTCTTGCGTTTCTGATAGGCACCTATTGGTCTTACTGACA
TCCACTTTGCCTTTCTCTCCACAGGTGTCCACTCCCAGGCCACCCGAGACGCCGAGGCACGCCGTCTCCG
ACGTGGGTGGCGGAGGGAGCGAAGGCGGCGGATCCGGAGGGCCTGGCTCTGGCGGAGAGGGGAGCGCTGG
AGGCGGGTCAGCCGGTGGTGGCAGTGATAAGCAGAAGAATGGGATTAAGGCGAACTTCAAGATCCGACAC
AACATCGAGGATGGTGGGGTCCAGCTTGCCGACCATTATCAGCAGAACACACCCATTGGGGATGGACCAG
TCCTGTTGCCGGATAACCACTACCTCAGTTACCAGAGCAAACTGTCCAAAGATCCCAATGAGAAGAGGGA
CCATATGGTACTGCTCGAATTCGTGACTGCAGCAGGCATTACCCTTGGGATGGATGAACTTTATAAGTAA
GAATTCAGATCCGCCCCTCTCCCTCCCCCCCCCCTAACGTTACTGGCCGAAGCCGCTTGGAATAAGGCCG
GTGTGCGTTTGTCTATATGTTATTTTCCACCATATTGCCGTCTTTTGGCAATGTGAGGGCCCGGAAACCT
GGCCCTGTCTTCTTGACGAGCATTCCTAGGGGTCTTTCCCCTCTCGCCAAAGGAATGCAAGGTCTGTTGA
ATGTCGTGAAGGAAGCAGTTCCTCTGGTAGCTTCTTGAAGACAAACAACGTCTGTAGCGACCCTTTGCAG
GCAGCGGAACCCCCCACCTGGCGACAGGTGCCTCTGCGGCCAAAAGCCACGTGTATAAGATACACCTGCA
AAGGCGGCACAACCCCAGTGCCACGTTGTGAGTTGGATAGTTGTGGAAAGAGTCAAATGGCTCTCCTCAA
GCGTATTCAACAAGGGGCTGAAGGATGCCCAGAAGGTACCCCATTGTATGGGATCTGATCTGGGGCCTCG
GTACACATGCTTTACATGTGTTTAGTCGAGGTTAAAAAAACGTCTAGGCCCCCCGAACCACGGGGACGTG
GTTTTCCTTTGAAAAACACGATGATAATATGGCCACAACCATGGTGAGCAAGGGCGAGGAGGATAACATG
GCCATCATCAAGGAGTTCATGCGCTTCAAGGTGCACATGGAGGGCTCCGTGAACGGCCACGAGTTCGAGA
TCGAGGGCGAGGGCGAGGGCCGCCCCTACGAGGGCACCCAGACCGCCAAGCTGAAGGTGACCAAGGGTGG
CCCCCTGCCCTTCGCCTGGGACATCCTGTCCCCTCAGTTCATGTACGGCTCCAAGGCCTACGTGAAGCAC
CCCGCCGACATCCCCGACTACTTGAAGCTGTCCTTCCCCGAGGGCTTCAAGTGGGAGCGCGTGATGAACT
TCGAGGACGGCGGCGTGGTGACCGTGACCCAGGACTCCTCCCTGCAGGACGGCGAGTTCATCTACAAGGT
GAAGCTGCGCGGCACCAACTTCCCCTCCGACGGCCCCGTAATGCAGAAGAAGACCATGGGCTGGGAGGCC
TCCTCCGAGCGGATGTACCCCGAGGACGGCGCCCTGAAGGGCGAGATCAAGCAGAGGCTGAAGCTGAAGG
ACGGCGGCCACTACGACGCTGAGGTCAAGACCACCTACAAGGCCAAGAAGCCCGTGCAGCTGCCCGGCGC
CTACAACGTCAACATCAAGTTGGACATCACCTCCCACAACGAGGACTACACCATCGTGGAACAGTACGAA
CGCGCCGAGGGCCGCCACTCCACCGGCGGCATGGACGAGCTGTACAAGTAAACCGGTGCTCGAGGTACCG
ATGAATAGCTAAGGTCGAGGCCGCAGGTAAGTATCAAGGTTACAAGACAGGTTTAAGGAGACCAATAGAA
ACTGGGCTTGTCGAGACAGAGAAGACTCTTGCGTTTCTGATAGGCACCTATTGGTCTTACTGACATCCAC
TTTGCCTTTCTCTCCACAGGTGTCGACAATCAACCTCTGGATTACAAAATTTGTGAAAGATTGACTGGTA
TTCTTAACTATGTTGCTCCTTTTACGCTATGTGGATACGCTGCTTTAATGCCTTTGTATCATGCTATTGC
TTCCCGTATGGCTTTCATTTTCTCCTCCTTGTATAAATCCTGGTTGCTGTCTCTTTATGAGGAGTTGTGG
CCCGTTGTCAGGCAACGTGGCGTGGTGTGCACTGTGTTTGCTGACGCAACCCCCACTGGTTGGGGCATTG
CCACCACCTGTCAGCTCCTTTCCGGGACTTTCGCTTTCCCCCTCCCTATTGCCACGGCGGAACTCATCGC
CGCCTGCCTTGCCCGCTGCTGGACAGGGGCTCGGCTGTTGGGCACTGACAATTCCGTGGTGTTGTCGGGG
AAGCTGACGTCCTTTCCATGGCTGCTCGCCTGTGTTGCCACCTGGATTCTGCGCGGGACGTCCTTCTGCT
ACGTCCCTTCGGCCCTCAATCCAGCGGACCTTCCTTCCCGCGGCCTGCTGCCGGCTCTGCGGCCTCTTCC
GCGTCTTCGCCTTCGCCCTCAGACGAGTCGGATCTCCCTTTGGGCCGCCTCCCCGCCTGGAATTCGAGCT
CGGTACGATCAGCCTCGACTGTGCCTTCTAGTTGCCAGCCATCTGTTGTTTGCCCCTCCCCCGTGCCTTC
CTTGACCCTGGAAGGTGCCACTCCCACTGTCCTTTCCTAATAAAATGAGGAAATTGCATCGCATTGTCTG
AGTAGGTGTCATTCTATTCTGGGGGGTGGGGTGGGGCAGGACAGCAAGGGGGAGGATTGGGAAGACAATA
GCCCAGCTTTTGTTCCCTTTAGTGAGGGTTAATTGCGCGCTTGGCGTAATCATGGTCATAGCTGTTTCCT
GTGTGAAATTGTTATCCGCTAATTCACTCCTCAGGTGCAGGCTGCCTATCAGAAGGTGGTGGCTGGTGTG
GCCAATGCCCTGGCTCACAAATACCACTGAGATCTTTTTCCCTCTGCCAAAAATTATGGGGACATCATGA
AGCCCCTTGAGCATCTGACTTCTGGCTAATAAAGGAAATTTATTTTCATTGCAATAGTGTGTTGGAATTT
TTTGTGTCTCTCACTCGGAAGGACATATGGGAGGGCAAATCATTTAAAACATCAGAATGAGTATTTGGTT
TAGAGTTTGGCAACATATGCCCATATGCTGGCTGCCATGAACAAAGGTTGGCTATAAAGAGGTCATCAGT
ATATGAAACAGCCCCCTGCTGTCCATTCCTTATTCCATAGAAAAGCCTTGACTTGAGGTTAGATTTTTTT
TATATTTTGTTTTGTGTTATTTTTTTCTTTAACATCCCTAAAATTTTCCTTACATGTTTTACTAGCCAGA
TTTTTCCTCCTCTCCTGACTACTCCCAGTCATAGCTGTCCCTCTTCTCTTATGGAGATCGGCCGGCCGCC
GGCGTCGACGCGCGCGGCCGCGGCGCGCCGTTGCTGGCGTTTTTCCATAGGCTCCGCCCCCCTGACGAGC
ATCACAAAAATCGACGCTCAAGTCAGAGGTGGCGAAACCCGACAGGACTATAAAGATACCAGGCGTTTCC
CCCTGGAAGCTCCCTCGTGCGCTCTCCTGTTCCGACCCTGCCGCTTACCGGATACCTGTCCGCCTTTCTC
CCTTCGGGAAGCGTGGCGCTTTCTCATAGCTCACGCTGTAGGTATCTCAGTTCGGTGTAGGTCGTTCGCT
CCAAGCTGGGCTGTGTGCACGAACCCCCCGTTCAGCCCGACCGCTGCGCCTTATCCGGTAACTATCGTCT
TGAGTCCAACCCGGTAAGACACGACTTATCGCCACTGGCAGCAGCCACTGGTAACAGGATTAGCAGAGCG
AGGTATGTAGGCGGTGCTACAGAGTTCTTGAAGTGGTGGCCTAACTACGGCTACACTAGAAGAACAGTAT
TTGGTATCTGCGCTCTGCTGAAGCCAGTTACCTTCGGAAAAAGAGTTGGTAGCTCTTGATCCGGCAAACA
AACCACCGCTGGTAGCGGTGGTTTTTTTGTTTGCAAGCAGCAGATTACGCGCAGAAAAAAAGGATCTCAA
GAAGATCCTTTGATCTTTTCTACGGGGTCTGACGCTCAGTGGAACGAAAACTCACGTTAAGGGATTTTGG
TCATGAGATTATCAAAAAGGATCTTCACCTAGATCCTTTTAAATTAAAAATGAAGTTTTAAATCAATCTA
AAGTATATATGAGTAAACTTGGTCTGACAGTTACCAATGCTTAATCAGTGAGGCACCTATCTCAGCGATC
TGTCTATTTCGTTCATCCATAGTTGCCTGACTCCCCGTCGTGTAGATAACTACGATACGGGAGGGCTTAC
CATCTGGCCCCAGTGCTGCAATGATACCGCGAGACCCACGCTCACCGGCTCCAGATTTATCAGCAATAAA
CCAGCCAGCCGGAAGGGCCGAGCGCAGAAGTGGTCCTGCAACTTTATCCGCCTCCATCCAGTCTATTAAT
TGTTGCCGGGAAGCTAGAGTAAGTAGTTCGCCAGTTAATAGTTTGCGCAACGTTGTTGCCATTGCTACAG
GCATCGTGGTGTCACGCTCGTCGTTTGGTATGGCTTCATTCAGCTCCGGTTCCCAACGATCAAGGCGAGT
TACATGATCCCCCATGTTGTGCAAAAAAGCGGTTAGCTCCTTCGGTCCTCCGATCGTTGTCAGAAGTAAG
TTGGCCGCAGTGTTATCACTCATGGTTATGGCAGCACTGCATAATTCTCTTACTGTCATGCCATCCGTAA
GATGCTTTTCTGTGACTGGTGAGTACTCAACCAAGTCATTCTGAGAATAGTGTATGCGGCGACCGAGTTG
CTCTTGCCCGGCGTCAATACGGGATAATACCGCGCCACATAGCAGAACTTTAAAAGTGCTCATCATTGGA
AAACGTTCTTCGGGGCGAAAACTCTCAAGGATCTTACCGCTGTTGAGATCCAGTTCGATGTAACCCACTC
GTGCACCCAACTGATCTTCAGCATCTTTTACTTTCACCAGCGTTTCTGGGTGAGCAAAAACAGGAAGGCA
AAATGCCGCAAAAAAGGGAATAAGGGCGACACGGAAATGTTGAATACTCATACTCTTCCTTTTTCAATAT
TATTGAAGCATTTATCAGGGTTATTGTCTCATGAGCGGATACATATTTGAATGTATTTAGAAAAATAAAC
AAATAGGGGTTCCGCGCACATTTCCCCGAAAAGTGCCACCTGACGTCTAAGAAACCATTATTATCATGAC
ATTAACCTATAAAAATAGGCGTATCACGAGGCCCTTTCGTCTACGCGCGCGCCGGCGGCGCGCCGTCGAC
GGCCGGCCGCGGCCGC
